Addgene plasmid #84147: pFGC5941-PacI-ath-STTM780.2
Purpose: target miRNA780.2 for destruction in Arabidopsis thaliana
Depositing lab: Guiliang Tang. Depositing organization: Michigan Technological University. Publication: Construction of short tandem target mimic (STTM) to block the functions of plant and animal microRNAs. Tang G, Yan J, Gu Y, Qiao M, Fan R, Mao Y, Tang X. Methods. 2012 Oct;58(2):118-25. doi: 10.1016/j.ymeth.2012.10.006. Epub 2012 Oct 23. PubMed 23098881.
Backbone
  Vector backbone: pFGC5941-PacI
  Backbone manufacturer: Guiliang Tang (Addgene plasmid # 44182)
  Backbone size w/o insert (bp): 8608
  Vector type: Plant Expression
  Selectable markers: Basta
Growth in bacteria
  Bacterial resistance: Chloramphenicol and Kanamycin, 25 & 50 μg/mL
  Growth temperature: 37°C
  Growth strain: DH5alpha
  Copy number: High Copy
Gene/Insert
  Gene/Insert name: STTM780.2
  Species: A. thaliana (mustard weed)
  Insert size (bp): 2846
  Promoter: 2x35S
  Cloning method: Restriction Enzyme; 5′ cloning site PacI (not destroyed); 3′ cloning site PacI (not destroyed)
  Sequencing primers: 5′ CACTATCCTTCGCAAGACCCTTCC; 3′ CAACACATGAGCGAAACCCTATAA
Terms and licenses: Academic/Nonprofit Terms; Industry Terms: Not Available to Industry
Depositor comments: The insert within this plasmid contains a 2x35S promoter, STTM, T35S and CmR.
How to cite: pFGC5941-PacI-ath-STTM780.2 was a gift from Guiliang Tang (Addgene plasmid # 84147 ; http://n2t.net/addgene:84147 ; RRID:Addgene_84147)
