[The description below was written by a language model from this plasmid's Addgene catalogue record.]
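Description:
pFGC5941-PacI-ath-STTM780.2 is a plant expression plasmid built on the pFGC5941-PacI backbone (about 8.6 kb without insert) and designed to knock down the activity of miRNA780.2 in Arabidopsis thaliana. It is maintained as a high-copy plasmid in E. coli under combined chloramphenicol and kanamycin selection, and it carries a Basta (phosphinothricin) resistance marker for selecting transformed plants. The record provides no feature table, so the origins of replication and any T-DNA border elements of the backbone are not stated here.

The payload is an approximately 2.8 kb cassette inserted at a PacI site, with PacI sites retained on both flanks so the cassette can be excised again. According to the depositor's notes, this insert contains a doubled CaMV 35S promoter (2x35S), the short tandem target mimic (STTM780.2), a 35S terminator and a chloramphenicol resistance gene. The chloramphenicol marker therefore travels with the insert, presumably allowing bacteria that have received the cassette to be selected alongside the kanamycin resistance, which is presumably backbone-borne. An STTM is a non-coding transcript carrying two imperfect miRNA binding sites joined by a short spacer. The sites pair with the target miRNA but resist cleavage, so the transcript sequesters the small RNA and promotes its degradation. Strong constitutive expression from the 2x35S promoter is intended to deplete functional miRNA780.2 and relieve repression of its targets. This makes the construct a loss-of-function tool for studying the role of this miRNA in Arabidopsis.
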