>Addgene plasmid #84147 | pFGC5941-PacI-ath-STTM780.2 | depositor partial sequence | sequence record 160703 | STTM
ATGCCAGATATCTATCACGAAGAAGTTGTTGTTGTTATGGTCTAATTTAAATATGGTCTAAAGAAGAAGA
ATATGCCAGATATCTATCACGAAGAA
