>Addgene plasmid #84147 | pFGC5941-PacI-ath-STTM780.2 | addgene partial sequence | sequence record 166751 | M13-F20 5'-TGTAAAACGACGGCCAGT-3'
GTCTGCTGAGCCTCGACATGTTGTCGCAAAATTCGCCCTGGACCCGCCCAACGATTTGTCGTCACTGTCA
AGGTTTGACCTGCACTTCATTTGGGGCCCACATACACCAAAAAAATGCTGCATAATTCTCGGGGCAGCAA
GTCGGTTACCCGGCCGCCGTGCTGGACCGGGTTGAATGGTGCCCGTAACTTTCGGTAGAGCGGACGGCCA
ATACTCAACTTCAAGGAATCTCACCCATGCGCGCCGGCGGGGAACCGGAGTTCCCTTCAGTGAGCGTTAT
TAGTTCGCCGCTCGGTGTGTCGTAGATACTAGCCCCTGGGGCACTTTTGAAATTTGAATAAGATTTATGT
AATCAGTCTTTTAGGTTTGACCGGTTCTGCCGCTTTTTTTAAAATTGGATTTGTAATAATAAAACGCAAT
TGTTTGTTATTGTGGCGCTCTATCATAGATGTCGCTATAAACCTATTCAGCACAATATATTGTTTTCATT
TTAATATTGTACATATAAGTAGTAGGGTACAATCAGTAAATTGAACGGAGAATATTATTCATAAAAATAC
GATAGTAACGGGTGATATATTCATTAGAATGAACCGAAACCGGCGGTAAGGATCTGAGCTACACATGCTC
AGGTTTTTTACAACGTGCACAACAGAATTGAAAGCAAATATCATGCGATCATAGGCGTCTCGCATATCTC
ATTAAAGCAGGACTCTAGGGACTAGTCCCGGGTCTTAATTAAGTTTGCAAGCAGCAGATTACGCGCGGAA
AAAAAGGATCTCAAGGAGATCCTTTGGATCACAAAAAAAAAGCCCGCTCATTAGGCGGGTTAAATTCCCG
GGTACTGCAGCCGATTCATTAATGCAGGTTAACCTGGCTTATCGAA
