>Addgene plasmid #84147 | pFGC5941-PacI-ath-STTM780.2 | addgene partial sequence | sequence record 167885 | T7 5'-TAATACGACTCACTATAGGG-3'
GGGCTATTGAGACTTTTCAACAAAGGGTAATTTCGGGAAACCTCCTCGGATTCCATTGCCCAGCTATCTG
TCACTTCATCGAAAGGACAGTGGAAAAGGAAGGTGGCTCCTACAAATGCCATCATTGCGATAAAGGAAAG
GCTATCATTCAAGATGCCTCTGCCGACAGTGGTCCCAAAGATGGACCCCCACCCACGAGGAGCATCGTGG
GAAAAGAAGACGTTCCAACCACGTCTTCAAAGCAAGTGGATTGATGTGACATCTCCACTGACATAAGGGA
TGACGCACAACCCCACTATCCTTCGCAAGACCCTTCCTCTATATAAGGAAGTTCATTTCATTTGGAGAGG
ACAGCCCAAGCTTATGCCAGATATCTATCACGAAGAAGTTGTTGTTGTTATGGTCTAATTTAAATATGGT
CTAAAGAAGAAGAATATGCCAGATATCTATCACGAAGAAGAATTCGGTACGCTGAAATCACCAGGCCATT
TGGAGAGGACAGCCCAAGCTTATGCCAGATATCTATCACGAAGAAGTTGTTGTTGTTATGGTCTAATTTA
AATATGGTCTAAAGAAGAAGAATATGCCAGATACCTATCACGAAGAAGAATTCGGTACGCTGAAATCACC
AGTCTCTCTCTACAAATCTATCTCTCTCTATTTTCTCCATAAATAATGTGTGAGTAGTTTCCCGATAAGG
GAAATTAGGGTCCTTATAGGGTTTCGCTCATGTGTTGAGCATATAAGAAACCCTTAGTATGTATTTGTAT
TTGTAAAATACTTCTATCAATAAAATTTCTAACTCCTAAAACCAAAATCCAGTACTAAAATCCAGATCTC
CTA
